Addgene plasmid #78057: DCK gRNA (BRDN0001148859)
Purpose: 3rd generation lentiviral gRNA plasmid targeting human DCK
Depositing lab: John Doench & David Root. Depositing organization: Broad Institute. Publication: Optimized sgRNA design to maximize activity and minimize off-target effects of CRISPR-Cas9. Doench JG, Fusi N, Sullender M, Hegde M, Vaimberg EW, Donovan KF, Smith I, Tothova Z, Wilen C, Orchard R, Virgin HW, Listgarten J, Root DE. Nat Biotechnol. 2016 Jan 18. doi: 10.1038/nbt.3437. PubMed 26780180.
Backbone
  Vector backbone: lentiGuide-Puro
  Backbone manufacturer: Zhang Lab (Addgene plasmid # 52963)
  Vector type: Mammalian Expression, Lentiviral, CRISPR
  Selectable markers: Puromycin
Growth in bacteria
  Bacterial resistance: Ampicillin, 100 μg/mL
  Growth temperature: 37°C
  Growth strain: DH5alpha
  Copy number: High Copy
Gene/Insert
  Gene/Insert name: DCK (alt names: DCK; NM_000788.2)
  gRNA/shRNA sequence: TCAAGAAAATCTCCATCGAA
  Species: H. sapiens (human)
  Entrez Gene: DCK
  Promoter: hU6
  Cloning method: Unknown
  Sequencing primers: 5′ U6-F; 3′ pS2-R
Terms and licenses: Academic/Nonprofit Terms; Industry Terms: Not Available to Industry
Depositor comments: The gRNA was designed to target the following Genbank reference sequence(s): NM_000788.2. Note that this plasmid does NOT contain Cas9. It should be used in conjunction with lentiCas9-Blast (Addgene #52962) or otherwise with cell lines already expressing Cas9. Browse the full kinome gRNA library at http://www.addgene.org/pooled-library/broadgpp-human-kinome/ or visit http://www.broadinstitute.org/rnai/public/ for detailed protocols and information.
How to cite: DCK gRNA (BRDN0001148859) was a gift from John Doench & David Root (Addgene plasmid # 78057 ; http://n2t.net/addgene:78057 ; RRID:Addgene_78057)
