[The description below was written by a language model from this plasmid's Addgene catalogue record and pLannotate feature annotations shown in this document.]
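Description:
DCK gRNA (BRDN0001148859) is a third-generation lentiviral guide RNA plasmid built on the lentiGuide-Puro backbone and designed to target human DCK (deoxycytidine kinase; the guide was designed against reference transcript NM_000788.2). It belongs to a human kinome gRNA collection. In bacteria the 8.3 kb plasmid is maintained by a high-copy ColE1/pUC-type origin and selected with ampicillin through the β-lactamase gene. An f1 origin, an SV40 origin and lac/T7/T3 remnants are carried over from the parental cloning vector.

The lentiviral transfer cassette begins with an RSV promoter fused to a truncated HIV-1 5' LTR, which makes genomic RNA production Tat-independent. This is followed by the Ψ packaging signal with a partial gag sequence, and the Rev response element for Rev-dependent nuclear export. Within the proviral region, a human U6 RNA polymerase III promoter drives the DCK-specific spacer joined to the Streptococcus pyogenes Cas9 guide RNA scaffold. A cPPT/CTS element, which aids nuclear import of the reverse-transcribed genome, lies downstream. A second transcription unit uses the EF-1α core promoter with its intron A to express puromycin N-acetyltransferase, allowing puromycin selection of transduced mammalian cells. A WPRE after this unit enhances transcript expression. The cassette ends in a self-inactivating ΔU3 3' LTR followed by an SV40 polyadenylation signal.

The plasmid does not encode Cas9. It is meant to be packaged into lentivirus and delivered to cells that already express Cas9, or used together with a separate Cas9 lentiviral vector, to disrupt DCK by CRISPR knockout.
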