Features (pLannotate 1.2.2; 29 found; start..end, strand, type, name):
     14..80      +  CDS            small t antigen (fragment): SV40 (simian virus 40) small t antigen
    106..317     +  promoter       EF-1α core promoter: core promoter for human elongation factor EF-1α
    318..1256    +  intron         EF-1α intron A: intron upstream of the start codon of human EF-1α
   1278..1877    +  CDS            PuroR (fragment): puromycin N-acetyltransferase; pac from Streptomyces; confers resistance to puromycin
   1893..2481    +  misc_feature   WPRE: woodchuck hepatitis virus posttranscriptional regulatory element
   2532..2551    +  misc_feature   cPPT/CTS (fragment): central polypurine tract and central termination sequence of HIV-1
   2553..2786    +  LTR            3' LTR (ΔU3): self-inactivating 3' long terminal repeat (LTR) from HIV-1
   2864..2985    +  polyA_signal   SV40 poly(A) signal: SV40 polyadenylation signal
   3025..3160    +  rep_origin     SV40 ori: SV40 origin of replication
   3181..3199    -  promoter       T7 promoter: promoter for bacteriophage T7 RNA polymerase
   3207..3362    +  CDS            lacZα (fragment): LacZα fragment of β-galactosidase; lacZ fragment
   3367..3795    +  rep_origin     f1 ori (sequence partly withheld): f1 bacteriophage origin of replication; arrow indicates direction of (+) strand synthesis
   3848..3952    +  promoter       AmpR promoter: bla
   3953..4813    +  CDS            AmpR: β-lactamase; bla; confers resistance to ampicillin, carbenicillin, and related antibiotics
   4984..5572    +  rep_origin     ori: high-copy-number ColE1/pMB1/pBR322/pUC origin of replication
   5755..5847    +  CDS            lacI (fragment): lac repressor; lacI; The lac repressor binds to the lac operator to inhibit transcription in E. coli. This inhibition can be relieved by adding lactose or isopropyl-β-D-thiogalactopyranoside (IPTG).
   5860..5881    +  protein_bind   CAP binding site: CAP binding activates transcription in the presence of cAMP. E. coli catabolite activator protein
   5896..5926    +  promoter       lac promoter: promoter for the E. coli lac operon
   5934..5950    +  protein_bind   lac operator: The lac repressor binds to the lac operator to inhibit transcription in E. coli. This inhibition can be relieved by adding lactose or isopropyl-β-D-thiogalactopyranoside (IPTG). lac repressor encoded by lacI
   5995..6013    +  promoter       T3 promoter: promoter for bacteriophage T3 RNA polymerase
   6041..6267    +  promoter       RSV promoter: Rous sarcoma virus enhancer/promoter
   6268..6448    +  LTR            5' LTR (truncated): truncated 5' long terminal repeat (LTR) from HIV-1
   6495..6620    +  misc_feature   HIV-1 Ψ: packaging signal of human immunodeficiency virus type 1
   6604..6967    +  CDS            HIV-1 gag (fragment): gag protein from human immunodeficiency virus 1; gag
   7113..7346    +  misc_feature   RRE: The Rev response element (RRE) of HIV-1 allows for Rev-dependent mRNA export from the nucleus to the cytoplasm.
   7723..7749    +  CDS            Rev (fragment): human immunodeficiency virus 1 (HIV-1) Rev protein; rev; enhances nuclear export of unspliced and incompletely spliced viral mRNAs
   7753..7993    +  promoter       U6 promoter: RNA polymerase III promoter for human U6 snRNA
   8023..8098    +  misc_RNA       gRNA scaffold: guide RNA scaffold for the Streptococcus pyogenes CRISPR/Cas9 system
   8154..8271    +  misc_feature   cPPT/CTS: central polypurine tract and central termination sequence of HIV-1
>Addgene plasmid #78057 | DCK gRNA (BRDN0001148859) | addgene full sequence | sequence record 188910 | Addgene Assembled Sequence
CCCGGGTGCAAAGATGGATAAAGTTTTAAACAGAGAGGAATCTTTGCAGCTAATGGACCTTCTAGGTCTT
GAAAGGAGTGGGAATTGGCTCCGGTGCCCGTCAGTGGGCAGAGCGCACATCGCCCACAGTCCCCGAGAAG
TTGGGGGGAGGGGTCGGCAATTGATCCGGTGCCTAGAGAAGGTGGCGCGGGGTAAACTGGGAAAGTGATG
TCGTGTACTGGCTCCGCCTTTTTCCCGAGGGTGGGGGAGAACCGTATATAAGTGCAGTAGTCGCCGTGAA
CGTTCTTTTTCGCAACGGGTTTGCCGCCAGAACACAGGTAAGTGCCGTGTGTGGTTCCCGCGGGCCTGGC
CTCTTTACGGGTTATGGCCCTTGCGTGCCTTGAATTACTTCCACCTGGCTGCAGTACGTGATTCTTGATC
CCGAGCTTCGGGTTGGAAGTGGGTGGGAGAGTTCGAGGCCTTGCGCTTAAGGAGCCCCTTCGCCTCGTGC
TTGAGTTGAGGCCTGGCCTGGGCGCTGGGGCCGCCGCGTGCGAATCTGGTGGCACCTTCGCGCCTGTCTC
GCTGCTTTCGATAAGTCTCTAGCCATTTAAAATTTTTGATGACCTGCTGCGACGCTTTTTTTCTGGCAAG
ATAGTCTTGTAAATGCGGGCCAAGATCTGCACACTGGTATTTCGGTTTTTGGGGCCGCGGGCGGCGACGG
GGCCCGTGCGTCCCAGCGCACATGTTCGGCGAGGCGGGGCCTGCGAGCGCGGCCACCGAGAATCGGACGG
GGGTAGTCTCAAGCTGGCCGGCCTGCTCTGGTGCCTGGCCTCGCGCCGCCGTGTATCGCCCCGCCCTGGG
CGGCAAGGCTGGCCCGGTCGGCACCAGTTGCGTGAGCGGAAAGATGGCCGCTTCCCGGCCCTGCTGCAGG
GAGCTCAAAATGGAGGACGCGGCGCTCGGGAGAGCGGGCGGGTGAGTCACCCACACAAAGGAAAAGGGCC
TTTCCGTCCTCAGCCGTCGCTTCATGTGACTCCACGGAGTACCGGGCGCCGTCCAGGCACCTCGATTAGT
TCTCGAGCTTTTGGAGTACGTCGTCTTTAGGTTGGGGGGAGGGGTTTTATGCGATGGAGTTTCCCCACAC
TGAGTGGGTGGAGACTGAAGTTAGGCCAGCTTGGCACTTGATGTAATTCTCCTTGGAATTTGCCCTTTTT
GAGTTTGGATCTTGGTTCATTCTCAAGCCTCAGACAGTGGTTCAAAGTTTTTTTCTTCCATTTCAGGTGT
CGTGACGTACGGCCACCATGACCGAGTACAAGCCCACGGTGCGCCTCGCCACCCGCGACGACGTCCCCAG
GGCCGTACGCACCCTCGCCGCCGCGTTCGCCGACTACCCCGCCACGCGCCACACCGTCGATCCGGACCGC
CACATCGAGCGGGTCACCGAGCTGCAAGAACTCTTCCTCACGCGCGTCGGGCTCGACATCGGCAAGGTGT
GGGTCGCGGACGACGGCGCCGCCGTGGCGGTCTGGACCACGCCGGAGAGCGTCGAAGCGGGGGCGGTGTT
CGCCGAGATCGGCCCGCGCATGGCCGAGTTGAGCGGTTCCCGGCTGGCCGCGCAGCAACAGATGGAAGGC
CTCCTGGCGCCGCACCGGCCCAAGGAGCCCGCGTGGTTCCTGGCCACCGTCGGAGTCTCGCCCGACCACC
AGGGCAAGGGTCTGGGCAGCGCCGTCGTGCTCCCCGGAGTGGAGGCGGCCGAGCGCGCCGGGGTGCCCGC
CTTCCTGGAGACCTCCGCGCCCCGCAACCTCCCCTTCTACGAGCGGCTCGGCTTCACCGTCACCGCCGAC
GTCGAGGTGCCCGAAGGACCGCGCACCTGGTGCATGACCCGCAAGCCCGGTGCCTGAACGCGTTAAGTCG
ACAATCAACCTCTGGATTACAAAATTTGTGAAAGATTGACTGGTATTCTTAACTATGTTGCTCCTTTTAC
GCTATGTGGATACGCTGCTTTAATGCCTTTGTATCATGCTATTGCTTCCCGTATGGCTTTCATTTTCTCC
TCCTTGTATAAATCCTGGTTGCTGTCTCTTTATGAGGAGTTGTGGCCCGTTGTCAGGCAACGTGGCGTGG
TGTGCACTGTGTTTGCTGACGCAACCCCCACTGGTTGGGGCATTGCCACCACCTGTCAGCTCCTTTCCGG
GACTTTCGCTTTCCCCCTCCCTATTGCCACGGCGGAACTCATCGCCGCCTGCCTTGCCCGCTGCTGGACA
GGGGCTCGGCTGTTGGGCACTGACAATTCCGTGGTGTTGTCGGGGAAATCATCGTCCTTTCCTTGGCTGC
TCGCCTGTGTTGCCACCTGGATTCTGCGCGGGACGTCCTTCTGCTACGTCCCTTCGGCCCTCAATCCAGC
GGACCTTCCTTCCCGCGGCCTGCTGCCGGCTCTGCGGCCTCTTCCGCGTCTTCGCCTTCGCCCTCAGACG
AGTCGGATCTCCCTTTGGGCCGCCTCCCCGCGTCGACTTTAAGACCAATGACTTACAAGGCAGCTGTAGA
TCTTAGCCACTTTTTAAAAGAAAAGGGGGGACTGGAAGGGCTAATTCACTCCCAACGAAGACAAGATCTG
CTTTTTGCTTGTACTGGGTCTCTCTGGTTAGACCAGATCTGAGCCTGGGAGCTCTCTGGCTAACTAGGGA
ACCCACTGCTTAAGCCTCAATAAAGCTTGCCTTGAGTGCTTCAAGTAGTGTGTGCCCGTCTGTTGTGTGA
CTCTGGTAACTAGAGATCCCTCAGACCCTTTTAGTCAGTGTGGAAAATCTCTAGCAGTACGTATAGTAGT
TCATGTCATCTTATTATTCAGTATTTATAACTTGCAAAGAAATGAATATCAGAGAGTGAGAGGAACTTGT
TTATTGCAGCTTATAATGGTTACAAATAAAGCAATAGCATCACAAATTTCACAAATAAAGCATTTTTTTC
ACTGCATTCTAGTTGTGGTTTGTCCAAACTCATCAATGTATCTTATCATGTCTGGCTCTAGCTATCCCGC
CCCTAACTCCGCCCATCCCGCCCCTAACTCCGCCCAGTTCCGCCCATTCTCCGCCCCATGGCTGACTAAT
TTTTTTTATTTATGCAGAGGCCGAGGCCGCCTCGGCCTCTGAGCTATTCCAGAAGTAGTGAGGAGGCTTT
TTTGGAGGCCTAGGGACGTACCCAATTCGCCCTATAGTGAGTCGTATTACGCGCGCTCACTGGCCGTCGT
TTTACAACGTCGTGACTGGGAAAACCCTGGCGTTACCCAACTTAATCGCCTTGCAGCACATCCCCCTTTC
GCCAGCTGGCGTAATAGCGAAGAGGCCCGCACCGATCGCCCTTCCCAACAGTTGCGCAGCCTGAATGGCG
AATGGG
[124 nt withheld, positions 3367-3490]
C
[91 nt withheld, positions 3492-3582]
A
[49 nt withheld, positions 3584-3632]
CCTTTGACGTTGGAGTCCACGTTCTTT
[37 nt withheld, positions 3660-3696]
ACCCTATCTCGGTCTATTCTTTTGATTTATAAGGGATTTTGCCGATTTCGGCCTATTGGTTAAAAAATGA
GCTGATTTAACAAAAATTTAACGCGAATTTTAACAAAATATTAACGCTTACAATTTAGGTGGCACTTTTC
GGGGAAATGTGCGCGGAACCCCTATTTGTTTATTTTTCTAAATACATTCAAATATGTATCCGCTCATGAG
ACAATAACCCTGATAAATGCTTCAATAATATTGAAAAAGGAAGAGTATGAGTATTCAACATTTCCGTGTC
GCCCTTATTCCCTTTTTTGCGGCATTTTGCCTTCCTGTTTTTGCTCACCCAGAAACGCTGGTGAAAGTAA
AAGATGCTGAAGATCAGTTGGGTGCACGAGTGGGTTACATCGAACTGGATCTCAACAGCGGTAAGATCCT
TGAGAGTTTTCGCCCCGAAGAACGTTTTCCAATGATGAGCACTTTTAAAGTTCTGCTATGTGGCGCGGTA
TTATCCCGTATTGACGCCGGGCAAGAGCAACTCGGTCGCCGCATACACTATTCTCAGAATGACTTGGTTG
AGTACTCACCAGTCACAGAAAAGCATCTTACGGATGGCATGACAGTAAGAGAATTATGCAGTGCTGCCAT
AACCATGAGTGATAACACTGCGGCCAACTTACTTCTGACAACGATCGGAGGACCGAAGGAGCTAACCGCT
TTTTTGCACAACATGGGGGATCATGTAACTCGCCTTGATCGTTGGGAACCGGAGCTGAATGAAGCCATAC
CAAACGACGAGCGTGACACCACGATGCCTGTAGCAATGGCAACAACGTTGCGCAAACTATTAACTGGCGA
ACTACTTACTCTAGCTTCCCGGCAACAATTAATAGACTGGATGGAGGCGGATAAAGTTGCAGGACCACTT
CTGCGCTCGGCCCTTCCGGCTGGCTGGTTTATTGCTGATAAATCTGGAGCCGGTGAGCGTGGGTCTCGCG
GTATCATTGCAGCACTGGGGCCAGATGGTAAGCCCTCCCGTATCGTAGTTATCTACACGACGGGGAGTCA
GGCAACTATGGATGAACGAAATAGACAGATCGCTGAGATAGGTGCCTCACTGATTAAGCATTGGTAACTG
TCAGACCAAGTTTACTCATATATACTTTAGATTGATTTAAAACTTCATTTTTAATTTAAAAGGATCTAGG
TGAAGATCCTTTTTGATAATCTCATGACCAAAATCCCTTAACGTGAGTTTTCGTTCCACTGAGCGTCAGA
CCCCGTAGAAAAGATCAAAGGATCTTCTTGAGATCCTTTTTTTCTGCGCGTAATCTGCTGCTTGCAAACA
AAAAAACCACCGCTACCAGCGGTGGTTTGTTTGCCGGATCAAGAGCTACCAACTCTTTTTCCGAAGGTAA
CTGGCTTCAGCAGAGCGCAGATACCAAATACTGTTCTTCTAGTGTAGCCGTAGTTAGGCCACCACTTCAA
GAACTCTGTAGCACCGCCTACATACCTCGCTCTGCTAATCCTGTTACCAGTGGCTGCTGCCAGTGGCGAT
AAGTCGTGTCTTACCGGGTTGGACTCAAGACGATAGTTACCGGATAAGGCGCAGCGGTCGGGCTGAACGG
GGGGTTCGTGCACACAGCCCAGCTTGGAGCGAACGACCTACACCGAACTGAGATACCTACAGCGTGAGCT
ATGAGAAAGCGCCACGCTTCCCGAAGGGAGAAAGGCGGACAGGTATCCGGTAAGCGGCAGGGTCGGAACA
GGAGAGCGCACGAGGGAGCTTCCAGGGGGAAACGCCTGGTATCTTTATAGTCCTGTCGGGTTTCGCCACC
TCTGACTTGAGCGTCGATTTTTGTGATGCTCGTCAGGGGGGCGGAGCCTATGGAAAAACGCCAGCAACGC
GGCCTTTTTACGGTTCCTGGCCTTTTGCTGGCCTTTTGCTCACATGTTCTTTCCTGCGTTATCCCCTGAT
TCTGTGGATAACCGTATTACCGCCTTTGAGTGAGCTGATACCGCTCGCCGCAGCCGAACGACCGAGCGCA
GCGAGTCAGTGAGCGAGGAAGCGGAAGAGCGCCCAATACGCAAACCGCCTCTCCCCGCGCGTTGGCCGAT
TCATTAATGCAGCTGGCACGACAGGTTTCCCGACTGGAAAGCGGGCAGTGAGCGCAACGCAATTAATGTG
AGTTAGCTCACTCATTAGGCACCCCAGGCTTTACACTTTATGCTTCCGGCTCGTATGTTGTGTGGAATTG
TGAGCGGATAACAATTTCACACAGGAAACAGCTATGACCATGATTACGCCAAGCGCGCAATTAACCCTCA
CTAAAGGGAACAAAAGCTGGAGCTGCAAGCTTAATGTAGTCTTATGCAATACTCTTGTAGTCTTGCAACA
TGGTAACGATGAGTTAGCAACATGCCTTACAAGGAGAGAAAAAGCACCGTGCATGCCGATTGGTGGAAGT
AAGGTGGTACGATCGTGCCTTATTAGGAAGGCAACAGACGGGTCTGACATGGATTGGACGAACCACTGAA
TTGCCGCATTGCAGAGATATTGTATTTAAGTGCCTAGCTCGATACATAAACGGGTCTCTCTGGTTAGACC
AGATCTGAGCCTGGGAGCTCTCTGGCTAACTAGGGAACCCACTGCTTAAGCCTCAATAAAGCTTGCCTTG
AGTGCTTCAAGTAGTGTGTGCCCGTCTGTTGTGTGACTCTGGTAACTAGAGATCCCTCAGACCCTTTTAG
TCAGTGTGGAAAATCTCTAGCAGTGGCGCCCGAACAGGGACTTGAAAGCGAAAGGGAAACCAGAGGAGCT
CTCTCGACGCAGGACTCGGCTTGCTGAAGCGCGCACGGCAAGAGGCGAGGGGCGGCGACTGGTGAGTACG
CCAAAAATTTTGACTAGCGGAGGCTAGAAGGAGAGAGATGGGTGCGAGAGCGTCAGTATTAAGCGGGGGA
GAATTAGATCGCGATGGGAAAAAATTCGGTTAAGGCCAGGGGGAAAGAAAAAATATAAATTAAAACATAT
AGTATGGGCAAGCAGGGAGCTAGAACGATTCGCAGTTAATCCTGGCCTGTTAGAAACATCAGAAGGCTGT
AGACAAATACTGGGACAGCTACAACCATCCCTTCAGACAGGATCAGAAGAACTTAGATCATTATATAATA
CAGTAGCAACCCTCTATTGTGTGCATCAAAGGATAGAGATAAAAGACACCAAGGAAGCTTTAGACAAGAT
AGAGGAAGAGCAAAACAAAAGTAAGACCACCGCACAGCAAGCGGCCGCTGATCTTCAGACCTGGAGGAGG
AGATATGAGGGACAATTGGAGAAGTGAATTATATAAATATAAAGTAGTAAAAATTGAACCATTAGGAGTA
GCACCCACCAAGGCAAAGAGAAGAGTGGTGCAGAGAGAAAAAAGAGCAGTGGGAATAGGAGCTTTGTTCC
TTGGGTTCTTGGGAGCAGCAGGAAGCACTATGGGCGCAGCGTCAATGACGCTGACGGTACAGGCCAGACA
ATTATTGTCTGGTATAGTGCAGCAGCAGAACAATTTGCTGAGGGCTATTGAGGCGCAACAGCATCTGTTG
CAACTCACAGTCTGGGGCATCAAGCAGCTCCAGGCAAGAATCCTGGCTGTGGAAAGATACCTAAAGGATC
AACAGCTCCTGGGGATTTGGGGTTGCTCTGGAAAACTCATTTGCACCACTGCTGTGCCTTGGAATGCTAG
TTGGAGTAATAAATCTCTGGAACAGATTTGGAATCACACGACCTGGATGGAGTGGGACAGAGAAATTAAC
AATTACACAAGCTTAATACACTCCTTAATTGAAGAATCGCAAAACCAGCAAGAAAAGAATGAACAAGAAT
TATTGGAATTAGATAAATGGGCAAGTTTGTGGAATTGGTTTAACATAACAAATTGGCTGTGGTATATAAA
ATTATTCATAATGATAGTAGGAGGCTTGGTAGGTTTAAGAATAGTTTTTGCTGTACTTTCTATAGTGAAT
AGAGTTAGGCAGGGATATTCACCATTATCGTTTCAGACCCACCTCCCAACCCCGAGGGGACCCAGAGAGG
GCCTATTTCCCATGATTCCTTCATATTTGCATATACGATACAAGGCTGTTAGAGAGATAATTAGAATTAA
TTTGACTGTAAACACAAAGATATTAGTACAAAATACGTGACGTAGAAAGTAATAATTTCTTGGGTAGTTT
GCAGTTTTAAAATTATGTTTTAAAATGGACTATCATATGCTTACCGTAACTTGAAAGTATTTCGATTTCT
TGGCTTTATATATCTTGTGGAAAGGACGAAACACCGTCAAGAAAATCTCCATCGAAGTTTTAGAGCTAGA
AATAGCAAGTTAAAATAAGGCTAGTCCGTTATCAACTTGAAAAAGTGGCACCGAGTCGGTGCTTTTTTAA
GCTTGGCGTAACTAGATCTTGAGACAAATGGCAGTATTCATCCACAATTTTAAAAGAAAAGGGGGGATTG
GGGGGTACAGTGCAGGGGAAAGAATAGTAGACATAATAGCAACAGACATACAAACTAAAGAATTACAAAA
ACAAATTACAAAAATTCAAAATTTTCGGGTTTATTACAGGGACAGCAGAGATCCACTTTGGCGCCGGCTC
GAGGGGG
