>Addgene plasmid #78057 | DCK gRNA (BRDN0001148859) | depositor partial sequence | sequence record 145516 | Target Sequence
TCAAGAAAATCTCCATCGAA
