>Addgene plasmid #78057 | DCK gRNA (BRDN0001148859) | addgene partial sequence | sequence record 188909 | hU6-F
GGACGTAGAAAGTAATAATTTCTTGGGTAGTTTGCAGTTTTAAAATTATGTTTTAAAATGGACTATCATA
TGCTTACCGTAACTTGAAAGTATTTCGATTTCTTGGCTTTATATATCTTGTGGAAAGGACGAAACACCGT
CAAGAAAATCTCCATCGAAGTTTTAGAGCTAGAAATAGCAAGTTAAAATAAGGCTAGTCCGTTATCAACT
TGAAAAAGTGGCACCGAGTCGGTGCTTTTTTAAGCTTGGCGTAACTAGATCTTGAGACAAATGGCAGTAT
TCATCCACAATTTTAAAAGAAAAGGGGGGATTGGGGGGTACAGTGCANGGGAAAGAATAGTAGACATAAT
AGCAACAGACATACAAACTAAAGAATTACAAAAACAAATTACNAAAATTCAAAATTTTCGGGTTTATTAC
AGGGACAGCAGACATCCACTTTGGCGCCGGCTCGAGGGGGCCCGGGTGCANAGATGGATAAAGTTTTAAC
CAGAGAGGAATCTTTGCAGCTAATGGACCTTCTAGGTCTTGAAAGGAGTGGGAATTGGCTCCGGTGCCCG
TCAGTGGGCA
